>Addgene plasmid #70920 | pFOSGE_COF3F06 | depositor partial sequence | sequence record 126862 | insert
ATGCCGGAGGCGGATAGGGAGCTGGTCAGCATCAGGCGCTTCCTGAAGGAGCGCCTCCAGCGAGACTACA
CCACCTTGAGGGGCTACGCAAAGGAGCGGTCCAATGTGCGCCTATTGCTGCAACGCACAGCTGAAATGGG
GGAATCCAACTCCTTGCTGCTCCTTGGGCCGCGGGGATCCGGAAAGACAACGCTCATCAACTCCGTGCTG
GCCGATTTGCTGCCCAATAAATCGTTCGGGGAAAACACTCTCATCGTCCACCTGGACGGTAATCTGCACA
CGGACGACCGAGTGGCCCTGAAGTCCATCACTGTGCAGATGCAGCTGGAGAACGCTGCGGATGGGAAAGT
GTTCGGATCGTTCGCCGAGAACCTCGCCTTCCTGCTGCAATGCCTCAAGGCGGGTGGCAAGCATTCCAAG
AGCGTGATCTTTATTCTCGAGGAGTTCGACCTCCTCTGTGCTCACCACAACCAGACCCTGCTCTACAACC
TCTTCGACGTCTCCCAGTCAGCCCAGGCGCCCATCTGTGTACTTGGCGTTACCTGTCGCCTCGACGTGAT
CGAGCTGCTGGAGAAGCGGGTCAAGTCGCGTTTCTCGCACCGGCAGGTCTTTCTCTTTCCCAGCTTGCGG
CGCTTTGAGGATTACGTTGACCTGTGCAGGGATCTACTGTCCCTCCCGACCGGCAATTCACTGTTGCTGG
CGGCGGAGAAAATCTATAACCTACAAAACATCCAGTCGGGGGCACTTTACTTCTCCCGCAACCATTTTGA
CCCCGGGGAGTACGGCTTTTCGCCCAGACTACGCGATGCCTGGAACAAGCAAATATGCAAAGTCCTGGCC
ACTCAGCAGGCAAGAAGCACCCTCCAAGCGCTCCATGACTTCGACATTAGCGAGGCCTATCTCAAGAACT
TCCTATTCCGCCTGGTGGCACATCTCCGACCGCAATCTCCCCACATCACAGCCGAAAAAATGGCTGCAGT
GGGATCACAGTTTGAGGGCGACGACAAGATAGAGCTGCTTTGCGGGCTCTCAGTCCTAGAGCTGTGCCTG
ATCATCGCCATCAAGCACCATTCGCAGATTTACGATCGCGATTCCTTCAACTTCGAGATCATTTACGCGC
GCTTTTCCAAGTTTGCCAAAGTGTCCACCACAATGCAGGCCGTGGAGCGGTCCATTGTCCTGAAGGCCTT
CGAGCATTTACGCATCGCAGAGCTGATCATGCCGCTCACCGGTGGAGCTGGAGGGGGCGTAGGTAAGGTG
CAGAAAGAGTTTGAGATGCATAAGCTGGCGCTGACATACAGCCAGATTCACCACTGTATGCAGCGATACC
AGGCCCTTCCCACAGAGGTTGCTCAGTGGGCGCAAAGCTCTCTGATT
