>Addgene plasmid #70920 | pFOSGE_COF3F06 | addgene partial sequence | sequence record 130382 | M13-F20 5'-TGTAAAACGACGGCCAGT-3'
TTTTGACTGATAGTGACCTGTTCGTTGCAACAAATTGATGAGCAATGCTTTTTTATAATGCCAACTTTGT
ACAAAAAAGCAGGCTTCATGCCGGAGGCGGATAGGGAGCTGGTCAGCATCAGGCGCTTCCTGAAGGAGCG
CCTCCAGCGAGACTACACCACCTTGAGGGGCTACGCAAAGGAGCGGTCCAATGTGCGCCTATTGCTGCAA
CGCACAGCTGAAATGGGGGAATCCAACTCCTTGCTGCTCCTTGGGCCGCGGGGATCCGGAAAGACAACGC
TCATCAACTCCGTGCTGGCCGATTTGCTGCCCAATAAATCGTTCGGGGAAAACACTCTCATCGTCCACCT
GGACGGTAATCTGCACACGGACGACCGAGTGGCCCTGAAGTCCATCACTGTGCAGATGCAGCTGGAGAAC
GCTGCGGATGGGAAAGTGTTCGGATCGTTCGCCGAGAACCTCGCCTTCCTGCTGCAATGCCTCAAGGCGG
GTGGCAAGCATTCCAAGAGCGTGATCTTTATTCTCGAGGAGTTCGACCTCCTCTGTGCTCACCACAACCA
GACCCTGCTCTACAACCTCTTCGACGTCTCCCAGTCAGCCCAGGCGCCCATCTGTGTACTTGGCGTTACC
TGTCGCCTCGACGTGATCGAGCTGCTGGAGAAGCGGGTCAAGTCGCGTTTCTCGCACCGGCAGGTCTTTC
TCTTTCCCAGCTTGCGGCGCTTTGAGGATTACGTTGACCTGTGCAGGGATCTACTGTCCCTCCCGACCGG
CAATTCACTGTTGCTGGCGGCGGAGAAAATCTATAACCTACAAAACATCCAGTCGGGGGCACTTTACTTC
TCCCGCAACCATTTTGACCCCGGGGAGTACGGCTTTT
