[The description below was written by a language model from this plasmid's Addgene catalogue record.]
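Description:
pFOSGE_COF3F06 is a Gateway entry clone built in the pDONR221 backbone, carrying the Drosophila melanogaster gene Orc4 (CG2917), which encodes a subunit of the origin recognition complex. The insert is about 1.4 kb and corresponds to the FlyBase transcript listed in the record. It was introduced by Gateway cloning, which for a pDONR-type vector normally means a BP recombination that replaces the donor vector's counter-selection cassette and leaves the insert flanked by attL sites. The plasmid is maintained in E. coli at high copy number and selected with kanamycin. M13 forward and reverse primer sites on either side of the cloning region are used for sequence verification.

As an entry clone, the plasmid is a transfer intermediate rather than an expression construct. The record lists no promoter, tag or reporter associated with the insert, and pDONR221 itself does not provide elements to drive expression in fly or other eukaryotic cells. Its role is to donate the Orc4 sequence through an LR recombination reaction into any compatible destination vector, which then supplies the promoter, fusion partners and host-specific markers. The record does not state whether the insert retains a stop codon, so compatibility with C-terminal fusions cannot be judged from it. The associated publication concerns the context-dependent regulatory functions of transcriptional regulators, which suggests this clone belongs to a larger collection of fly factor sequences assembled for systematic functional testing. No feature table was supplied, so the details of individual elements here rest on the catalogue fields and on general knowledge of the backbone.
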