Addgene plasmid #70920: pFOSGE_COF3F06
Purpose: Gateway entry clone
Depositing lab: Alexander Stark. Depositing organization: Research Institute of Molecular Pathology (IMP). Publication: Transcriptional regulators form diverse groups with context-dependent regulatory functions. Stampfel G, Kazmar T, Frank O, Wienerroither S, Reiter F, Stark A. Nature. 2015 Nov 9. doi: 10.1038/nature15545. PubMed 26550828.
Backbone
  Vector backbone: pDONR221
  Backbone manufacturer: Invitrogen
  Backbone size w/o insert (bp): 4762
  Vector type: Gateway entry vector
Growth in bacteria
  Bacterial resistance: Kanamycin, 50 μg/mL
  Growth temperature: 37°C
  Growth strain: DH5alpha
  Copy number: High Copy
Gene/Insert
  Gene/Insert name: Orc4 (alt names: FBgn0023181; CG2917, FBtr0072425)
  Species: D. melanogaster (fly)
  Insert size (bp): 1377
  Entrez Gene: Orc4 (a.k.a. CG2917, Dmel\CG2917, DmORC4, ORC, orc4, ORC4, rDmORC)
  Cloning method: Gateway Cloning
  Sequencing primers: 5′ M13-F20; 3′ M13R
Terms and licenses: Academic/Nonprofit Terms; Industry Terms: Not Available to Industry
How to cite: pFOSGE_COF3F06 was a gift from Alexander Stark (Addgene plasmid # 70920 ; http://n2t.net/addgene:70920 ; RRID:Addgene_70920)
